>Addgene plasmid #81449 | pDONR223_GALNTL5_p.G309E | addgene full sequence | sequence record 166748 | Addgene NGS result
CTTTCCTGCGTTATCCCCTGATTCTGTGGATAACCGTATTACCGCCTTTGAGTGAGCTGATACCGCTCGC
CGCAGCCGAACGACCGAGCGCAGCGAGTCAGTGAGCGAGGAAGCGGAAGAGCGCCCAATACGCAAACCGC
CTCTCCCCGCGCGTTGGCCGATTCATTAATGCAGCTGGCACGACAGGTTTCCCGACTGGAAAGCGGGCAG
TGAGCGCAACGCAATTAATACGCGTACCGCTAGCCAGGAAGAGTTTGTAGAAACGCAAAAAGGCCATCCG
TCAGGATGGCCTTCTGCTTAGTTTGATGCCTGGCAGTTTATGGCGGGCGTCCTGCCCGCCACCCTCCGGG
CCGTTGCTTCACAACGTTCAAATCCGCTCCCGGCGGATTTGTCCTACTCAGGAGAGCGTTCACCGACAAA
CAACAGATAAAACGAAAGGCCCAGTCTTCCGACTGAGCCTTTCGTTTTATTTGATGCCTGGCAGTTCCCT
ACTCTCGCGTTAACGCTAGCATGGATGTTTTCCCAGTCACGACGTTGTAAAACGACGGCCAGTCTTAAGC
TCGGGCCCCAAATAATGATTTTATTTTGACTGATAGTGACCTGTTCGTTGCAACAAATTGATGAGCAATG
CTTTTTTATAATGCCAACTTTGTACAAAAAAGTTGGCACCATGAGAAATGCCATAATTCAAGGTTTATTC
TATGGGTCCTTGACATTTGGGATCTGGACAGCTCTGTTATTCATATATTTGCACCATAATCATGTGAGCA
GCTGGCAGAAGAAAAGCCAGGAGCCTCTGTCAGCTTGGTCCCCTGGAAAAAAAGTGCATCAGCAAATTAT
CTATGGCTCAGAGCAAATACCAAAACCTCATGTAATAGTCAAAAGGACTGATGAAGATAAAGCAAAGTCT
ATGTTAGGTACAGATTTTAACCATACAAACCCAGAACTTCATAAAGAACTTTTAAAATATGGATTTAATG
TGATTATCAGTAGAAGCTTGGGCATCGAAAGAGAAGTGCCAGATACCAGGAGTAAAATGCGTCTTCAAAA
ACATTACCCAGCCCGCCTCCCGACTGCCAGCATTGTCATTTGCTTCTATAATGAAGAATGTAATGCCTTG
TTTCAGACCATGTCCAGTGTCACGAACCTCACGCCACACTATTTTCTTGAAGAAATTATTTTGGTAGATG
ACATGAGCAAAGTTGATGATTTGAAAGAAAAACTAGACTATCACCTGGAAACTTTTCGGGGAAAGGTTAA
AATAATAAGAAACAAAAAGAGAGAGGGGCTGATTCGAGCAAGGCTGATTGGAGCTTCTCATGCTTCAGGG
GATGTTCTGGTGTTCCTGGACAGCCACTGTGAGGTGAACAGAGTATGGCTGGAGCCCCTGCTGCATGCCA
TTGCCAAGGACCCCAAAATGGTGGTGTGCCCCCTGATAGATGTCATTGATGATAGAACTCTGGAGTATAA
GCCCTCTCCTCTTGTAAGGGGAACTTTTGATTGGAACCTACAATTTAAATGGGATAATGTTTTCTCTTAT
GAGATGGATGGACCAGAAGGATCTACTAAACCAATCCGGTCACCTGCAATGTCTGAAGGAATTTTTGCTA
TACGTCGGCATTATTTTAATGAAATTGGACAGTATGACAAGGATATGGATTTTTGGGGAAGAGAAAATTT
GGAACTTTCACTAAGGATCTGGATGTGTGGAGGCCAACTCTTTATAATCCCCTGCTCTCGAGTAGGACAT
ATCAGTAAGAAACAAACTGGAAAACCTTCTACAATCATCAGTGCTATGACACATAACTACCTAAGACTGG
TGCACGTTTGGCTGGATGAATATAAGGAGCAGTTTTTTCTTCGAAAGCCTGGTCTGAAATATGTCACCTA
CGGAAATATTCGCGAGCGTGTTGAGTTAAGGAAACGACTGGGTTGCAAGTCATTTCAGTGGTATTTGGAT
AATGTCTTCCCAGAGTTGGAGGCATCTGTGAACAGCCTGTGATTGCCAACTTTCTTGTACAAAGTTGGCA
TTATAAGAAAGCATTGCTTATCAATTTGTTGCAACGAACAGGTCACTATCAGTCAAAATAAAATCATTAT
TTGCCATCCAGCTGATATCCCCTATAGTGAGTCGTATTACATGGTCATAGCTGTTTCCTGGCAGCTCTGG
CCCGTGTCTCAAAATCTCTGATGTTACATTGCACAAGATAAAAATATATCATCATGCCTCCTCTAGACCA
GCCAGGACAGAAATGCCTCGACTTCGCTGCTACCCAAGGTTGCCGGGTGACGCACACCGTGGAAACGGAT
GAAGGCACGAACCCAGTGGACATAAGCCTGTTCGGTTCGTAAGCTGTAATGCAAGTAGCGTATGCGCTCA
CGCAACTGGTCCAGAACCTTGACCGAACGCAGCGGTGGTAACGGCGCAGTGGCGGTTTTCATGGCTTGTT
ATGACTGTTTTTTTGGGGTACAGTCTATGCCTCGGGCATCCAAGCAGCAAGCGCGTTACGCCGTGGGTCG
ATGTTTGATGTTATGGAGCAGCAACGATGTTACGCAGCAGGGCAGTCGCCCTAAAACAAAGTTAAACATT
ATGAGGGAAGCGGTGATCGCCGAAGTATCGACTCAACTATCAGAGGTAGTTGGCGTCATCGAGCGCCATC
TCGAACCGACGTTGCTGGCCGTACATTTGTACGGCTCCGCAGTGGATGGCGGCCTGAAGCCACACAGTGA
TATTGATTTGCTGGTTACGGTGACCGTAAGGCTTGATGAAACAACGCGGCGAGCTTTGATCAACGACCTT
TTGGAAACTTCGGCTTCCCCTGGAGAGAGCGAGATTCTCCGCGCTGTAGAAGTCACCATTGTTGTGCACG
ACGACATCATTCCGTGGCGTTATCCAGCTAAGCGCGAACTGCAATTTGGAGAATGGCAGCGCAATGACAT
TCTTGCAGGTATCTTCGAGCCAGCCACGATCGACATTGATCTGGCTATCTTGCTGACAAAAGCAAGAGAA
CATAGCGTTGCCTTGGTAGGTCCAGCGGCGGAGGAACTCTTTGATCCGGTTCCTGAACAGGATCTATTTG
AGGCGCTAAATGAAACCTTAACGCTATGGAACTCGCCGCCCGACTGGGCTGGCGATGAGCGAAATGTAGT
GCTTACGTTGTCCCGCATTTGGTACAGCGCAGTAACCGGCAAAATCGCGCCGAAGGATGTCGCTGCCGAC
TGGGCAATGGAGCGCCTGCCGGCCCAGTATCAGCCCGTCATACTTGAAGCTAGACAGGCTTATCTTGGAC
AAGAAGAAGATCGCTTGGCCTCGCGCGCAGATCAGTTGGAAGAATTTGTCCACTACGTGAAAGGCGAGAT
CACCAAGGTAGTCGGCAAATAACCCTCGAGCCACCCATGACCAAAATCCCTTAACGTGAGTTACGCGTCG
TTCCACTGAGCGTCAGACCCCGTAGAAAAGATCAAAGGATCTTCTTGAGATCCTTTTTTTCTGCGCGTAA
TCTGCTGCTTGCAAACAAAAAAACCACCGCTACCAGCGGTGGTTTGTTTGCCGGATCAAGAGCTACCAAC
TCTTTTTCCGAAGGTAACTGGCTTCAGCAGAGCGCAGATACCAAATACTGTTCTTCTAGTGTAGCCGTAG
TTAGGCCACCACTTCAAGAACTCTGTAGCACCGCCTACATACCTCGCTCTGCTAATCCTGTTACCAGTGG
CTGCTGCCAGTGGCGATAAGTCGTGTCTTACCGGGTTGGACTCAAGACGATAGTTACCGGATAAGGCGCA
GCGGTCGGGCTGAACGGGGGGTTCGTGCACACAGCCCAGCTTGGAGCGAACGACCTACACCGAACTGAGA
TACCTACAGCGTGAGCTATGAGAAAGCGCCACGCTTCCCGAAGGGAGAAAGGCGGACAGGTATCCGGTAA
GCGGCAGGGTCGGAACAGGAGAGCGCACGAGGGAGCTTCCAGGGGGAAACGCCTGGTATCTTTATAGTCC
TGTCGGGTTTCGCCACCTCTGACTTGAGCGTCGATTTTTGTGATGCTCGTCAGGGGGGCGGAGCCTATGG
AAAAACGCCAGCAACGCGGCCTTTTTACGGTTCCTGGCCTTTTGCTGGCCTTTTGCTCACATGTT
Features (pLannotate 1.2.2; 12 found; start..end, strand, type, name):
    121..213     +  CDS            lacI (fragment): lac repressor; lacI; The lac repressor binds to the lac operator to inhibit transcription in E. coli. This inhibition can be relieved by adding lactose or isopropyl-β-D-thiogalactopyranoside (IPTG).
    268..295     -  terminator     rrnB T2 terminator: transcription terminator T2 from the E. coli rrnB gene
    427..470     +  terminator     rrnB T1 terminator: Escherichia coli rrnB; transcription terminator T1 from the E. coli rrnB gene
    517..553     -  CDS            lacZα (fragment): LacZα fragment of β-galactosidase; lacZ fragment
    570..665     +  protein_bind   attL3: mutant version of attL; recombination site for the Gateway® LR reaction LR Clonase™
    671..1981    +  CDS            Galntl5: GLTL5_MOUSE - Also known as Galnt15. Experimental evidence at protein level: Swiss-Prot protein existence level 1. Probable inactive glycosyltransferase required during spermatid development. May participate in protein loading into the acrosomes and accumulation of ubiquitin-proteasome systems around the head-tail coupling apparatus region. From Mus musculus (Mouse).
   2007..2102    -  protein_bind   attL3: mutant version of attL; recombination site for the Gateway® LR reaction LR Clonase™
   2121..2139    -  promoter       T7 promoter: promoter for bacteriophage T7 RNA polymerase
   2329..2352    +  promoter       Pc promoter (fragment): intI1 (promoter lies within the coding sequence); class 1 integron promoter
   2528..2584    +  CDS            GmR (fragment): gentamycin acetyltransferase; aacC1; confers resistance to gentamycin
   2591..3382    +  CDS            SmR: aminoglycoside adenylyltransferase (Murphy, 1985); aadA; confers resistance to spectinomycin and streptomycin
   3475..4063    +  rep_origin     ori: high-copy-number ColE1/pMB1/pBR322/pUC origin of replication
