[The description below was written by a language model from this plasmid's Addgene catalogue record and pLannotate feature annotations shown in this document.]
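Description:
pDONR223_GALNTL5_p.G309E is a Gateway entry clone built on the Invitrogen pDONR223 backbone and carrying a mutant human GALNTL5 open reading frame (reference transcript NM_145292.3). It is propagated in E. coli as a high-copy plasmid from a ColE1/pUC-type origin. Selection is with spectinomycin, conferred by the aadA (SmR) aminoglycoside adenylyltransferase gene, which lies downstream of a fragment of a class 1 integron Pc promoter and a remnant of a gentamicin resistance gene. The sequenced record is 4,125 nt. rrnB T1 and T2 terminators sit upstream of the cloning region, where they insulate the insert from read-through transcription.

The coding sequence of about 1.3 kb is flanked by two attL-type recombination sites, both labelled attL3 by the annotation software. These sites allow the ORF to be transferred by LR Clonase reaction into any compatible Gateway destination vector. The automated annotation matched the insert to the mouse Galntl5 protein entry, but the catalogue states that it is human, so this label most likely reflects homology. GALNTL5 is described as a probably inactive glycosyltransferase family member involved in spermatid development. The clone name highlights the G309E substitution, and the record also lists a second change, C124R. The ORF is in the "closed" configuration, with a stop codon immediately after the insert, so it cannot be fused to C-terminal tags in destination vectors. There is no promoter driving the insert in this vector; a T7 promoter lies outside the downstream att site, pointing back toward the insert. Expression therefore depends on the destination vector chosen.

The plasmid belongs to the Target Accelerator Plasmid Collection, a resource built for systematic functional testing of rare cancer-associated variants.
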