Addgene plasmid #81449: pDONR223_GALNTL5_p.G309E
Purpose: Gateway Donor vector containing GALNTL5 , part of the Target Accelerator Plasmid Collection.
Depositing lab: Jesse Boehm & William Hahn & David Root. Depositing organization: Broad Institute. Publication: Systematic Functional Interrogation of Rare Cancer Variants Identifies Oncogenic Alleles. Kim E, Ilic N, Shrestha Y, Zou L, Kamburov A, Zhu C, Yang X, Lubonja R, Tran N, Nguyen C, Lawrence MS, Piccioni F, Bagul M, Doench JG, Chouinard CR, Wu X, Hogstrom L, Natoli T, Tamayo P, Horn H, Corsello SM, Lage K, Root DE, Subramanian A, Golub TR, Getz G, Boehm JS, Hahn WC. Cancer Discov. 2016 Jul;6(7):714-26. doi: 10.1158/2159-8290.CD-16-0160. Epub 2016 May 4. PubMed 27147599.
Backbone
  Vector backbone: pDONR223
  Backbone manufacturer: Invitrogen
  Backbone size w/o insert (bp): 2790
  Vector type: Gateway Entry vector
Growth in bacteria
  Bacterial resistance: Spectinomycin, 50 μg/mL
  Growth temperature: 37°C
  Growth strain: DH5alpha
  Copy number: High Copy
Gene/Insert
  Gene/Insert name: GALNTL5 (alt name: NM_145292.3)
  Species: H. sapiens (human)
  Mutation: C124R; G309E
  Entrez Gene: GALNTL5 (a.k.a. GALNACT19, GALNT15, GalNAc-T5L)
  Promoter: None
  Cloning method: Gateway Cloning
  Sequencing primers: 5′ M13pUC-fwd; 3′ M13-Rev
Terms and licenses: Academic/Nonprofit Terms; Industry Terms: Not Available to Industry
Depositor comments: Closed state: stop codon immediately follows insert
How to cite: pDONR223_GALNTL5_p.G309E was a gift from Jesse Boehm & William Hahn & David Root (Addgene plasmid # 81449 ; http://n2t.net/addgene:81449 ; RRID:Addgene_81449)
