>Addgene plasmid #81449 | pDONR223_GALNTL5_p.G309E | depositor partial sequence | sequence record 154768 | Insert sequence
ATGAGAAATGCCATAATTCAAGGTTTATTCTATGGGTCCTTGACATTTGGGATCTGGACAGCTCTGTTAT
TCATATATTTGCACCATAATCATGTGAGCAGCTGGCAGAAGAAAAGCCAGGAGCCTCTGTCAGCTTGGTC
CCCTGGAAAAAAAGTGCATCAGCAAATTATCTATGGCTCAGAGCAAATACCAAAACCTCATGTAATAGTC
AAAAGGACTGATGAAGATAAAGCAAAGTCTATGTTAGGTACAGATTTTAACCATACAAACCCAGAACTTC
ATAAAGAACTTTTAAAATATGGATTTAATGTGATTATCAGTAGAAGCTTGGGCATCGAAAGAGAAGTGCC
AGATACCAGGAGTAAAATGCGTCTTCAAAAACATTACCCAGCCCGCCTCCCGACTGCCAGCATTGTCATT
TGCTTCTATAATGAAGAATGTAATGCCTTGTTTCAGACCATGTCCAGTGTCACGAACCTCACGCCACACT
ATTTTCTTGAAGAAATTATTTTGGTAGATGACATGAGCAAAGTTGATGATTTGAAAGAAAAACTAGACTA
TCACCTGGAAACTTTTCGGGGAAAGGTTAAAATAATAAGAAACAAAAAGAGAGAGGGGCTGATTCGAGCA
AGGCTGATTGGAGCTTCTCATGCTTCAGGGGATGTTCTGGTGTTCCTGGACAGCCACTGTGAGGTGAACA
GAGTATGGCTGGAGCCCCTGCTGCATGCCATTGCCAAGGACCCCAAAATGGTGGTGTGCCCCCTGATAGA
TGTCATTGATGATAGAACTCTGGAGTATAAGCCCTCTCCTCTTGTAAGGGGAACTTTTGATTGGAACCTA
CAATTTAAATGGGATAATGTTTTCTCTTATGAGATGGATGGACCAGAAGGATCTACTAAACCAATCCGGT
CACCTGCAATGTCTGAAGGAATTTTTGCTATACGTCGGCATTATTTTAATGAAATTGGACAGTATGACAA
GGATATGGATTTTTGGGGAAGAGAAAATTTGGAACTTTCACTAAGGATCTGGATGTGTGGAGGCCAACTC
TTTATAATCCCCTGCTCTCGAGTAGGACATATCAGTAAGAAACAAACTGGAAAACCTTCTACAATCATCA
GTGCTATGACACATAACTACCTAAGACTGGTGCACGTTTGGCTGGATGAATATAAGGAGCAGTTTTTTCT
TCGAAAGCCTGGTCTGAAATATGTCACCTACGGAAATATTCGCGAGCGTGTTGAGTTAAGGAAACGACTG
GGTTGCAAGTCATTTCAGTGGTATTTGGATAATGTCTTCCCAGAGTTGGAGGCATCTGTGAACAGCCTG
