>Addgene plasmid #81449 | pDONR223_GALNTL5_p.G309E | addgene partial sequence | sequence record 156375 | M13-F20 5'-TGTAAAACGACGGCCAGT-3'
TTCGTTGCAACAAATTGATGAGCAATGCTTTTTTATAATGCCAACTTTGTACAAAAAAGTTGGCACCATG
AGAAATGCCATAATTCAAGGTTTATTCTATGGGTCCTTGACATTTGGGATCTGGACAGCTCTGTTATTCA
TATATTTGCACCATAATCATGTGAGCAGCTGGCAGAAGAAAAGCCAGGAGCCTCTGTCAGCTTGGTCCCC
TGGAAAAAAAGTGCATCAGCAAATTATCTATGGCTCAGAGCAAATACCAAAACCTCATGTAATAGTCAAA
AGGACTGATGAAGATAAAGCAAAGTCTATGTTAGGTACAGATTTTAACCATACAAACCCAGAACTTCATA
AAGAACTTTTAAAATATGGATTTAATGTGATTATCAGTAGAAGCTTGGGCATCGAAAGAGAAGTGCCAGA
TACCAGGAGTAAAATGCGTCTTCAAAAACATTACCCAGCCCGCCTCCCGACTGCCAGCATTGTCATTTGC
TTCTATAATGAAGAATGTAATGCCTTGTTTCAGACCATGTCCAGTGTCACGAACCTCACGCCACACTATT
TTCTTGAAGAAATTATTTTGGTAGATGACATGAGCAAAGTTGATGATTTGAAAGAAAAACTAGACTATCA
CCTGGAAACTTTTCGGGGAAAGGTTAAAATAATAAGAAACAAAAAGAGAGAGGGGCTGATTCGAGCAAGG
CTGATTGGAGCTTCTCATGCTTCAGGGGATGTTCTGGTGTTCCTGGACAGCCACTGTGAGGTGAACAGAG
TATGGCTGGAGCCCCTGCTGCATGCCATTGCCAAGGACCCCAAAATGGTGGTGTGCCCCCTGATAGATGT
CATTGATGATAGAACTCTGGAGTATAAGCCCTCTCCTCTTGTAAGGGGAACTTTTGATTGGAACCTACAA
TTTAAATGGGATAATGTTTTCTCTTATGAGATGGATGGACCAGAAGGATCTACTAAACCAATCCGGTCAC
C
